>Addgene plasmid #157231 | pD649-HAsp-CD86-COMP5AP-AviTag-9xHis | depositor full sequence | sequence record 303571 | Full Sequence
TTTCAATATTATTGAAGCATTTATCAGGGTTATTGTCTCATGAGCGGATACATATTTGAATGTATTTAGA
AAAATAAACAAATAGGGGTCAGTGTTACAACCAATTAACCAATTCTGAACATTATCGCGAGCCCATTTAT
ACCTGAATATGGCTCATAACACCCCTTGCTCATGACCAAAATCCCTTAACGTGAGTTACGCGCGCGTCGT
TCCACTGAGCGTCAGACCCCGTAGAAAAGATCAAAGGATCTTCTTGAGATCCTTTTTTTCTGCGCGTAAT
CTGCTGCTTGCAAACAAAAAAACCACCGCTACCAGCGGTGGTTTGTTTGCCGGATCAAGAGCTACCAACT
CTTTTTCCGAAGGTAACTGGCTTCAGCAGAGCGCAGATACCAAATACTGTTCTTCTAGTGTAGCCGTAGT
TAGCCCACCACTTCAAGAACTCTGTAGCACCGCCTACATACCTCGCTCTGCTAATCCTGTTACCAGTGGC
TGCTGCCAGTGGCGATAAGTCGTGTCTTACCGGGTTGGACTCAAGACGATAGTTACCGGATAAGGCGCAG
CGGTCGGGCTGAACGGGGGGTTCGTGCACACAGCCCAGCTTGGAGCGAACGACCTACACCGAACTGAGAT
ACCTACAGCGTGAGCTATGAGAAAGCGCCACGCTTCCCGAAGGGAGAAAGGCGGACAGGTATCCGGTAAG
CGGCAGGGTCGGAACAGGAGAGCGCACGAGGGAGCTTCCAGGGGGAAACGCCTGGTATCTTTATAGTCCT
GTCGGGTTTCGCCACCTCTGACTTGAGCGTCGATTTTTGTGATGCTCGTCAGGGGGGCGGAGCCTATGGA
AAAACGCCAGCAACGCGGCCTTTTTACGGTTCCTGGCCTTTTGCTGGCCTTTTGCTCACATGTTCTTTCC
TGCGTTATCCCCTGATTCTGTGGATAACCGTATTACCGCCTTTGAGTGAGCTGATACCGCTCGCCGCAGC
CGAACGACCGAGCGCAGCGAGTCAGTGAGCGAGGAAGCGGAAGGCGAGAGTAGGGAACTGCCAGGCATCA
AACTAAGCAGAAGGCCCCTGACGGATGGCCTTTTTGCGTTTCTACAAACTCTTTCTGTGTTGTAAAACGA
CGGCCAGTCTTAAGCTCGGGCCCCCTGGGCGGTTCTGATAACGAGTAATCGTTAATCCGCAAATAACGTA
AAAACCCGCTTCGGCGGGTTTTTTTATGGGGGGAGTTTAGGGAAAGAGCATTTGTCAGAATATTTAAGGG
CGCCTGTCACTTTGCTTGATATATGAGAATTATTTAACCTTATAAATGAGAAAAAAGCAACGCACTTTAA
ATAAGATACGTTGCTTTTTCGATTGATGAACACCTATAATTAAACTATTCATCTATTATTTATGATTTTT
TGTATATACAATATTTCTAGTTTGTTAAAGAGAATTAAGAAAATAAATCTCGAAAATAATAAAGGGAAAA
TCAGTTTTTGATATCAAAATTATACATGTCAACGATAATACAAAATATAATACAAACTATAAGATGTTAT
CAGTATTTATTATCATTTAGAATAAATTTTGTGTCGCCCTTAATTGTGAGCGGATAACAATTACGAGCTT
CATGCACAGTGGCGTTGACTCAATATTGGCCATTAGCCATATTATTCATTGGTTATATAGCATAAATCAA
TATTGGCTATTGGCCATTGCATACGTTGTATCTATATCATAATATGTACATTTATATTGGCTCATGTCCA
ATATGACCGCCATGTTGGCATTGATTATTGACTAGTTATTAATAGTAATCAATTACGGGGTCATTAGTTC
ATAGCCCATATATGGAGTTCCGCGTTACATAACTTACGGTAAATGGCCCGCCTGGCTGACCGCCCAACGA
CCCCCGCCCATTGACGTCAATAATGACGTATGTTCCCATAGTAACGCCAATAGGGACTTTCCATTGACGT
CAATGGGTGGAGTATTTACGGTAAACTGCCCACTTGGCAGTACATCAAGTGTATCATATGCCAAGTACGC
CCCCTATTGACGTCAATGACGGTAAATGGCCCGCCTGGCATTATGCCCAGTACATGACCTTATGGGACTT
TCCTACTTGGCAGTACATCTACGTATTAGTCATCGCTATTACCATGGTGATGCGGTTTTGGCAGTACATC
AATGGGCGTGGATAGCGGTTTGACTCACGGGGATTTCCAAGTCTCCACCCCATTGACGTCAATGGGAGTT
TGTTTTGGCACCAAAATCAACGGGACTTTCCAAAATGTCGTAACAACTCCGCCCCATTGACGCAAATGGG
CGGTAGGCGTGTACGGTGGGAGGTCTATATAAGCAGAGCTCGTTTAGTGAACCGTCAGATCGCCTGGAGA
CGCCATCCACGCTGTTTTGACCTCCATAGAAGACACCGGGACCGATCCAGCCTCCGCGGCCGGGAACGGT
GCATTGGAACGCGGATTCCCCGTGCCAAGAGTGACGTAAGTACCGCCTATAGAGTCTATAGGCCCACCCC
CTTGGCTTCGTTAGAACGCGGCTACAATTAATACATAACCTTATGTATCATACACATACGATTTAGGTGA
CACTATAGAATAACATCCACTTTGCCTTTCTCTCCACAGGTGTCCACTCCCAGGTCCAACTGCACCTCGG
TTCTATCGAAAACGCGCCTGCTAGCGCCACCATGAAGACCATCATTGCCCTGAGCTACATCTTCTGCCTG
GTGTTCGCTGCGGCCGCCGCTCCTCTGAAGATCCAGGCCTACTTCAACGAGACAGCCGACCTGCCTTGCC
AGTTCGCCAATAGCCAGAATCAGAGCCTGAGCGAGCTGGTGGTGTTCTGGCAGGACCAAGAGAACCTGGT
GCTGAACGAGGTGTACCTGGGCAAAGAAAAGTTCGACAGCGTGCACAGCAAGTACATGGGCAGAACCAGC
TTCGACTCCGACAGCTGGACCCTGAGACTGCACAACCTGCAGATCAAGGACAAGGGCCTGTACCAGTGCA
TCATCCACCACAAGAAACCCACCGGCATGATCAGAATCCACCAGATGAACAGCGAGCTGAGCGTGCTGGC
CAATTTCAGCCAGCCTGAGATCGTGCCCATCAGCAACATCACCGAGAACGTGTACATCAACCTGACCTGC
AGCAGCATCCACGGCTACCCCGAGCCTAAGAAAATGTCCGTGCTGCTGCGGACCAAGAACAGCACCATCG
AGTACGACGGCGTGATGCAGAAAAGCCAGGACAACGTGACCGAGCTGTACGACGTGTCCATCAGCCTGTC
CGTGTCTTTCCCAGACGTGACCAGCAATATGACCATCTTCTGCATCCTGGAAACCGACAAGACCAGACTG
CTGAGCAGCCCCTTCAGCATCGAGCTGGAAGATCCTCAGCCTCCTCCTGATCACATCCCTGGCGCGCCGG
AAGATCAAGTTGATCCAAGATTGATTGATGGCAAGGGCGGATCTCTGGAGGTGCTGTTCCAGGGACCAGG
CGGAAGCGGCAATCCCGGCGGCGATCTGGCCCCCCAGATGCTGCGCGAGCTGCAGGAGACCAATGCCGCC
CTGCAGGACGTGCGCGAGCTGCTGCGCCACCGCGTGAAGGAGATCACCTTCCTGAAGAACACCGTGATGG
AGTGCGACGCCTGCGGTATGCAGCCCTCTAGAGGCTCCGGCTCCATCATCCCAGTTGAGGAGGAGAACCC
GGACTTCTGGAACCGCGAGGCAGCCGAGGCCCTGGGTGCCGCCAAGAAGCTGCAGCCTGCACAGACAGCC
GCCAAGAACCTCATCATCTTCCTGGGCGATGGGATGGGGGTGTCTACGGTGACAGCTGCCAGGATCCTAA
AAGGGCAGAAGAAGGACAAACTGGGGCCTGAGATACCCCTGGCCATGGACCGCTTCCCATATGTGGCTCT
GTCCAAGACATACAATGTAGACAAACATGTGCCAGACAGTGGAGCCACAGCCACGGCCTACCTGTGCGGG
GTCAAGGGCAACTTCCAGACCATTGGCTTGAGTGCAGCCGCCCGCTTTAACCAGTGCAACACGACACGCG
GCAACGAGGTCATCTCCGTGATGAATCGGGCCAAGAAAGCAGGGAAGTCAGTGGGAGTGGTAACCACCAC
ACGAGTGCAGCACGCCTCGCCAGCCGGCACCTACGCCCACACGGTGAACCGCAACTGGTACTCGGACGCC
GACGTGCCTGCCTCGGCCCGCCAGGAGGGGTGCCAGGACATCGCTACGCAGCTCATCTCCAACATGGACA
TTGACGTGATCCTAGGTGGAGGCCGAAAGTACATGTTTCGCATGGGAACCCCAGACCCTGAGTACCCAGA
TGACTACAGCCAAGGTGGGACCAGGCTGGACGGGAAGAATCTGGTGCAGGAATGGCTGGCGAAGCGCCAG
GGTGCCCGGTATGTGTGGAACCGCACTGAGCTCATGCAGGCTTCCCTGGACCCGTCTGTGACCCATCTCA
TGGGTCTCTTTGAGCCTGGAGACATGAAATACGAGATCCACCGAGACTCCACACTGGACCCCTCCCTGAT
GGAGATGACAGAGGCTGCCCTGCGCCTGCTGAGCAGGAACCCCCGCGGCTTCTTCCTCTTCGTGGAGGGT
GGTCGCATCGACCATGGTCATCATGAAAGCAGGGCTTACCGGGCACTGACTGAGACGATCATGTTCGACG
ACGCCATTGAGAGGGCGGGCCAGCTCACCAGCGAGGAGGACACGCTGAGCCTCGTCACTGCCGACCACTC
CCACGTCTTCTCCTTCGGAGGCTACCCCCTGCGAGGGAGCTCCATCTTCGGGCTGGCCCCTGGCAAGGCC
CGGGACAGGAAGGCCTACACGGTCCTCCTATACGGAAACGGTCCAGGCTATGTGCTCAAGGACGGCGCCC
GGCCGGATGTTACCGAGAGCGAGAGCGGGAGCCCCGAGTATCGGCAGCAGTCAGCAGTGCCCCTGGACGA
AGAGACCCACGCAGGCGAGGACGTGGCGGTGTTCGCGCGCGGCCCGCAGGCGCACCTGGTTCACGGCGTG
CAGGAGCAGACCTTCATAGCGCACGTCATGGCCTTCGCCGCCTGCCTGGAGCCCTACACCGCCTGCGACC
TGGCGCCCCCCGCCGGCACCACCGACGCCGCGCACCCGGGTGGCGGAGGACTGAACGACATCTTCGAGGC
TCAGAAAATCGAATGGCACGAACATCACCATCACCATCACCATCACCATTAAGGCCGGCCTGTAGTCACT
GGCACAACGCGTTACCCGGTAAGCCAATCGGGTATACACGGTCGTCATACTGCAGACAGGGTTCTTCTAC
TTTGCAAGATAGTCTTGAGTAGTAAAATAAATAGATAGAGAAAATCAGCCTCGACTGTGCCTTCTAGTTG
CCAGCCATCTGTTGTTTGCCCCTCCCCCGTGCCTTCCTTGACCCTGGAAGGTGCCACTCCCACTGTCCTT
TCCTAATAAAATGAGGAAATTGCATCACAACACTCAACCCTATCTCGGTCTATTCTTTTGATTTATAAGG
GATTTTGCCGATTTCGGCCTATTGGTTAAAAAATGAGCTGATTTAACAAAAATTTAACGCGAATTAATTC
TGTGGAATGTGTGTCAGTTAGGGTGTGGAAAGTCCCCAGGCTCCCCAGCAGGCAGAAGTATGCAAAGCAT
GCATCTCAATTAGTCAGCAACCAGGTGTGGAAAGTCCCCAGGCTCCCCAGCAGGCAGAAGTATGCAAAGC
ATGCATCTCAATTAGTCAGCAACCATAGTCCCGCCCCTAACTCCGCCCATCCCGCCCCTAACTCCGCCCA
GTTCCGCCCATTCTCCGCCCCATGGCTGACTAATTTTTTTTATTTATGCAGAGGCCGAGGCCGCCTCTGC
CTCTGAGCTATTCCAGAAGTAGTGAGGAGGCTTTTTTGGAGGCCTAGGCTTTTGCAAAAAGCTCCCGGGA
GCTTGTATATCCATTTTCGGATCTGATCAGCACGTGTTGACAATTAATCATCGGCATAGTATATCGGCAT
AGTATAATACGACAAGGTGAGGAACTAAACCATGACCGAGTACAAGCCCACGGTGCGCCTCGCCACCCGC
GACGACGTCCCCAGGGCCGTACGCACCCTCGCCGCCGCGTTCGCCGACTACCCCGCCACGCGCCACACCG
TCGATCCGGACCGCCACATCGAGCGGGTCACCGAGCTGCAAGAACTCTTCCTCACGCGCGTCGGGCTCGA
CATCGGCAAGGTGTGGGTCGCGGACGACGGCGCCGCGGTGGCGGTCTGGACCACGCCGGAGAGCGTCGAA
GCGGGGGCGGTGTTCGCCGAGATCGGCCCGCGCATGGCCGAGTTGAGCGGTTCCCGGCTGGCCGCGCAGC
AACAGATGGAAGGCCTCCTGGCGCCGCACCGGCCCAAGGAGCCCGCGTGGTTCCTGGCCACCGTCGGCGT
CTCGCCCGACCACCAGGGCAAGGGTCTGGGCAGCGCCGTCGTGCTCCCCGGAGTGGAGGCGGCCGAGCGC
GCCGGGGTGCCCGCCTTCCTGGAGACATCCGCGCCCCGCAACCTCCCCTTCTACGAGCGGCTCGGCTTCA
CCGTCACCGCCGACGTCGAGGTGCCCGAAGGACCGCGCACCTGGTGCATGACCCGCAAGCCCGGTGCCTG
ACACGTGCTACGAGATTTCGATTCCACCGCCGCCTTCTATGAAAGGTTGGGCTTCGGAATCGTTTTCCGG
GACGCCGGCTGGATGATCCTCCAGCGCGGGGATCTCATGCTGGAGTTCTTCGCCCACCCCAACTTGTTTA
TTGCAGCTTATAATGGTTACAAATAAAGCAATAGCATCACAAATTTCACAAATAAAGCATTTTTTTCACT
GCATTCTAGTTGTGGTTTGTCCAAACTCATCAATGTATCTTATCATGTCTGTATACCGTCGACCTCTAGC
TAGAGCTTGGCGTAATCATGGTCATTACCAATGCTTAATCAGTGAGGCACCTATCTCAGCGATCTGTCTA
TTTCGTTCATCCATAGTTGCCTGACTCCCCGTCGTGTAGATAACTACGATACGGGAGGGCTTACCATCTG
GCCCCAGCGCTGCGATGATACCGCGAGAACCACGCTCACCGGCTCCGGATTTATCAGCAATAAACCAGCC
AGCCGGAAGGGCCGAGCGCAGAAGTGGTCCTGCAACTTTATCCGCCTCCATCCAGTCTATTAATTGTTGC
CGGGAAGCTAGAGTAAGTAGTTCGCCAGTTAATAGTTTGCGCAACGTTGTTGCCATCGCTACAGGCATCG
TGGTGTCACGCTCGTCGTTTGGTATGGCTTCATTCAGCTCCGGTTCCCAACGATCAAGGCGAGTTACATG
ATCCCCCATGTTGTGCAAAAAAGCGGTTAGCTCCTTCGGTCCTCCGATCGTTGTCAGAAGTAAGTTGGCC
GCAGTGTTATCACTCATGGTTATGGCAGCACTGCATAATTCTCTTACTGTCATGCCATCCGTAAGATGCT
TTTCTGTGACTGGTGAGTACTCAACCAAGTCATTCTGAGAATAGTGTATGCGGCGACCGAGTTGCTCTTG
CCCGGCGTCAATACGGGATAATACCGCGCCACATAGCAGAACTTTAAAAGTGCTCATCATTGGAAAACGT
TCTTCGGGGCGAAAACTCTCAAGGATCTTACCGCTGTTGAGATCCAGTTCGATGTAACCCACTCGTGCAC
CCAACTGATCTTCAGCATCTTTTACTTTCACCAGCGTTTCTGGGTGAGCAAAAACAGGAAGGCAAAATGC
CGCAAAAAAGGGAATAAGGGCGACACGGAAATGTTGAATACTCATATTCTTCCTT
Features (pLannotate 1.2.2; 24 found; start..end, strand, type, name):
    119..143     -  CDS            KanR (fragment): aminoglycoside phosphotransferase; aph(3')-Ia; confers resistance to kanamycin
    254..842     +  rep_origin     ori: high-copy-number ColE1/pMB1/pBR322/pUC origin of replication
   1067..1084    +  terminator     rrnB T2 terminator (fragment): transcription terminator T2 from the E. coli rrnB gene
   1109..1128    -  CDS            lacZα (fragment): LacZα fragment of β-galactosidase; lacZ fragment
   1584..1600    +  protein_bind   lac operator: The lac repressor binds to the lac operator to inhibit transcription in E. coli. This inhibition can be relieved by adding lactose or isopropyl-β-D-thiogalactopyranoside (IPTG). lac repressor encoded by lacI
   1843..2146    +  enhancer       CMV enhancer: human cytomegalovirus immediate early enhancer
   2147..2350    +  promoter       CMV promoter: human cytomegalovirus (CMV) immediate early promoter
   2486..2529    +  intron         CMV intron (fragment): modified intron A from human cytomegalovirus
   2581..2599    +  promoter       SP6 promoter: promoter for bacteriophage SP6 RNA polymerase
   2603..2640    +  CDS            IgH signal sequence (fragment): signal sequence from the mouse immunoglobulin heavy chain variable region
   2704..3420    +  CDS            CD86 (fragment): CD86_HUMAN - Also known as CD28LG2. Experimental evidence at protein level: Swiss-Prot protein existence level 1. (Microbial infection) Acts as a receptor for adenovirus subgroup B. From Homo sapiens (Human).
   3517..3696    +  CDS            Comp (fragment): COMP_RAT - Experimental evidence at protein level: Swiss-Prot protein existence level 1. May play a role in the structural integrity of cartilage via its interaction with other extracellular matrix proteins such as the collagens and fibronectin. Can mediate the interaction of chondrocytes with the cartilage extracellular matrix through interaction with cell surface integrin receptors. Could play a role in the pathogenesis of osteoarthritis. Potent suppressor of apoptosis in both primary chondrocytes and transformed cells. Suppresses apoptosis by blocking the activation of caspase-3 and by indu
   3684..5136    +  CDS            SEAP (fragment): secreted alkaline phosphatase from human placenta The natural enzyme has a C-terminal transmembrane sequence that is replaced by a GPI anchor.
   5161..5202    +  CDS            AviTag™ (fragment): peptide tag that allows for enzymatic biotinylation
   5206..5229    +  CDS            8xHis: 8xHis affinity tag
   5375..5486    +  polyA_signal   bGH poly(A) signal: bovine growth hormone polyadenylation signal
   5487..5595    +  rep_origin     f1 ori (fragment): f1 bacteriophage origin of replication; arrow indicates direction of (+) strand synthesis
   5609..5938    +  promoter       SV40 promoter: SV40 enhancer and early promoter
   5986..6033    +  promoter       EM7 promoter: synthetic bacterial promoter&nbsp
   6052..6651    +  CDS            PuroR (fragment): puromycin N-acetyltransferase; pac from Streptomyces; confers resistance to puromycin
   6661..6786    +  CDS            ble (fragment): BLE_KLEPN - Experimental evidence at protein level: Swiss-Prot protein existence level 1. Binding protein with a strong affinity to the bleomycin family of antibiotics. Binds to CL990; an antimitotic-antibiotic compound. From Klebsiella pneumoniae.
   6781..6902    +  polyA_signal   SV40 poly(A) signal: SV40 polyadenylation signal
   6955..7815    -  CDS            AmpR: β-lactamase; bla; confers resistance to ampicillin, carbenicillin, and related antibiotics
   7818..89      -  promoter       AmpR promoter (fragment) (across the origin): bla
