[The description below was written by a language model from this plasmid's Addgene catalogue record and pLannotate feature annotations shown in this document.]
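Description:
pD649-HAsp-CD86-COMP5AP-AviTag-9xHis is a mammalian expression plasmid of about 7.8 kb, built on the pD649 backbone, that produces a secreted, multimerised form of the human CD86 (B7-2) extracellular domain. In E. coli it is maintained at high copy from a ColE1/pUC-type origin and selected with ampicillin through a full-length β-lactamase gene. The feature table also picks up small remnants of KanR, lacZα, an rrnB terminator and an f1 origin, which appear to be backbone fragments rather than functional elements. A separate SV40 promoter/EM7 promoter unit precedes a puromycin N-acetyltransferase coding sequence and an SV40 polyadenylation signal, which would allow puromycin selection in mammalian cells, although the record does not describe that use. The depositor notes that some plasmids in this collection may carry an IS4-like transposase insertion upstream of the CMV promoter. No such element is annotated here.

Expression is driven by the CMV immediate-early enhancer and promoter, followed by a fragment of CMV intron A and an SP6 promoter that can also serve for in vitro transcription or as a sequencing primer site. The open reading frame starts with a leader peptide, which the plasmid name calls HAsp and which the annotation tool matched partially to an immunoglobulin heavy chain signal sequence. This leader directs the CD86 ectodomain into the secretory pathway. The ectodomain sits between retained restriction sites, so it can be exchanged for other ectodomains. It is fused at its C terminus to the coiled-coil region of rat cartilage oligomeric matrix protein, which drives pentamer assembly, then to human placental alkaline phosphatase as an enzymatic reporter, an AviTag for site-specific biotinylation and a polyhistidine tag for purification. The name gives this tag as 9xHis, while the annotation shows 8xHis. A bGH polyadenylation signal ends the transcript. High-avidity reporter-tagged ectodomains of this kind suit binding screens for low-affinity cell-surface receptor–ligand interactions, consistent with the associated human IgSF interactome study.
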