Addgene plasmid #157231: pD649-HAsp-CD86-COMP5AP-AviTag-9xHis
Purpose: Mammalian expression of cell-surface protein extracellular domain fused to COMP5AP-AviTag-9xHis. Protein is secreted from cells.
Depositing lab: Chris Garcia. Depositing organization: Stanford University. Publication: A Human IgSF Cell-Surface Interactome Reveals a Complex Network of Protein-Protein Interactions. Wojtowicz WM, Vielmetter J, Fernandes RA, Siepe DH, Eastman CL, Chisholm GB, Cox S, Klock H, Anderson PW, Rue SM, Miller JJ, Glaser SM, Bragstad ML, Vance J, Lam AW, Lesley SA, Zinn K, Garcia KC. Cell. 2020 Aug 20;182(4):1027-1043.e17. doi: 10.1016/j.cell.2020.07.025. PubMed 32822567.
Backbone
  Vector backbone: pD649
  Backbone size w/o insert (bp): 7153
  Vector type: Mammalian Expression
Growth in bacteria
  Bacterial resistance: Ampicillin, 100 μg/mL
  Growth temperature: 37°C
  Growth strain: DH5alpha
  Copy number: High Copy
Gene/Insert
  Gene/Insert name: CD86
  Species: H. sapiens (human)
  Insert size (bp): 672
  Entrez Gene: CD86 (a.k.a. B7-2, B7.2, B70, CD28LG2, LAB72)
  Promoter: CMV/SP6
  Tag / fusion protein: COMP5AP-AviTag-9xHis (C terminal on backbone)
  Cloning method: Restriction Enzyme; 5′ cloning site GCGGCCGC (not destroyed); 3′ cloning site GGCGCGCC (not destroyed)
  Sequencing primers: 5′ ATTTAGGTGACACTATAG; 3′ CGTCGCACTCCATCACGGTG
Resource information
  A portion of this plasmid was derived from a plasmid made by: synthesis by ThermoFisher
Terms and licenses: Academic/Nonprofit Terms; Industry Terms: Not Available to Industry
Depositor comments: Some plasmids in this collection may have an IS4-like element ISVsa5 family transposase upstream of the CMV promoter.
How to cite: pD649-HAsp-CD86-COMP5AP-AviTag-9xHis was a gift from Chris Garcia (Addgene plasmid # 157231 ; http://n2t.net/addgene:157231 ; RRID:Addgene_157231)
