>Addgene plasmid #157231 | pD649-HAsp-CD86-COMP5AP-AviTag-9xHis | depositor partial sequence | sequence record 303572 | insert (extracellular domain)
GCTCCTCTGAAGATCCAGGCCTACTTCAACGAGACAGCCGACCTGCCTTGCCAGTTCGCCAATAGCCAGA
ATCAGAGCCTGAGCGAGCTGGTGGTGTTCTGGCAGGACCAAGAGAACCTGGTGCTGAACGAGGTGTACCT
GGGCAAAGAAAAGTTCGACAGCGTGCACAGCAAGTACATGGGCAGAACCAGCTTCGACTCCGACAGCTGG
ACCCTGAGACTGCACAACCTGCAGATCAAGGACAAGGGCCTGTACCAGTGCATCATCCACCACAAGAAAC
CCACCGGCATGATCAGAATCCACCAGATGAACAGCGAGCTGAGCGTGCTGGCCAATTTCAGCCAGCCTGA
GATCGTGCCCATCAGCAACATCACCGAGAACGTGTACATCAACCTGACCTGCAGCAGCATCCACGGCTAC
CCCGAGCCTAAGAAAATGTCCGTGCTGCTGCGGACCAAGAACAGCACCATCGAGTACGACGGCGTGATGC
AGAAAAGCCAGGACAACGTGACCGAGCTGTACGACGTGTCCATCAGCCTGTCCGTGTCTTTCCCAGACGT
GACCAGCAATATGACCATCTTCTGCATCCTGGAAACCGACAAGACCAGACTGCTGAGCAGCCCCTTCAGC
ATCGAGCTGGAAGATCCTCAGCCTCCTCCTGATCACATCCCT
